Addgene plasmid #65322: POT6-RFP
Purpose: receiving vector of standard transcription units(TUs) in YeastFab work, useful for further assembly
Depositing lab: Junbiao Dai. Depositing organization: Tsinghua University. Publication: YeastFab: the design and construction of standard biological parts for metabolic engineering in Saccharomyces cerevisiae. Guo Y, Dong J, Zhou T, Auxillos J, Li T, Zhang W, Wang L, Shen Y, Luo Y, Zheng Y, Lin J, Chen GQ, Wu Q, Cai Y, Dai J. Nucleic Acids Res. 2015 May 8. pii: gkv464. 10.1093/nar/gkv464 PubMed 25956650.
Backbone
  Vector backbone: pRS416
  Backbone manufacturer: Agilent Technologies
  Vector type: Synthetic Biology
Growth in bacteria
  Bacterial resistance: Ampicillin, 100 μg/mL
  Growth temperature: 37°C
  Growth strain: DH5alpha
  Copy number: High Copy
Gene/Insert
  Gene/Insert name: RFP
  Insert size (bp): 1130
  Cloning method: Unknown
  Sequencing primers: 5′ M13-F20; 3′ M13 Reverse
Terms and licenses: Academic/Nonprofit Terms; Industry Terms: Not Available to Industry
Depositor comments: the RFP gene was used for screening positive transformants(original plasmids would appear red due to expression of RFP, when RFP was replaced by desired inserts, the colony was white)
How to cite: POT6-RFP was a gift from Junbiao Dai (Addgene plasmid # 65322 ; http://n2t.net/addgene:65322 ; RRID:Addgene_65322)
