[The description below was written by a language model from this plasmid's Addgene catalogue record and pLannotate feature annotations shown in this document.]
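Description:
POT6-RFP is a yeast–E. coli shuttle vector built on the pRS416 backbone and used as a receiving (acceptor) plasmid for standard transcription units in the YeastFab assembly system for Saccharomyces cerevisiae. In E. coli it replicates from a high-copy ColE1/pUC-type origin and is selected with ampicillin through the bla gene. An f1 origin inherited from the parental phagemid backbone is also present. In yeast it is maintained as a low-copy centromeric plasmid by a CEN6/ARS element, with URA3 under its own promoter providing uracil prototrophy selection and the possibility of 5-FOA counterselection.

The insert of about 1.1 kb is a bacterial RFP screening cassette placed within the remnants of the pBluescript-type multiple cloning site, between the T3 and T7 promoters. It consists of a lac promoter with its CAP binding site and lac operator, the mRFP1 coding sequence, and the rrnB T1 terminator. A second copy of the lac promoter region lies just upstream and belongs to the backbone's disrupted lacZα unit. The cassette acts as a visual dropout marker. Colonies carrying the unmodified vector turn red, whereas colonies in which RFP has been replaced by the desired insert are white, which makes correct clones easy to pick out.

The stated purpose is to receive assembled transcription units and to serve as an intermediate for further, higher-order assembly in metabolic engineering work. The record lists the cloning method as unknown, and the feature table does not annotate the restriction sites or overhangs used to exchange the RFP cassette, so the assembly chemistry and what distinguishes POT6 from other vectors in the series cannot be stated from this record.
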