Features (pLannotate 1.2.2; 25 found; start..end, strand, type, name):
     64..567     -  misc_feature   CEN/ARS: S. cerevisiae CEN6 centromere fused to an autonomously replicating sequence
    604..708     +  promoter       AmpR promoter: bla
    709..1569    +  CDS            AmpR: β-lactamase; bla; confers resistance to ampicillin, carbenicillin, and related antibiotics
   1740..2328    +  rep_origin     ori: high-copy-number ColE1/pMB1/pBR322/pUC origin of replication
   2511..2603    +  CDS            lacI (fragment): lac repressor; lacI; The lac repressor binds to the lac operator to inhibit transcription in E. coli. This inhibition can be relieved by adding lactose or isopropyl-β-D-thiogalactopyranoside (IPTG).
   2616..2637    +  protein_bind   CAP binding site: CAP binding activates transcription in the presence of cAMP. E. coli catabolite activator protein
   2652..2682    +  promoter       lac promoter: promoter for the E. coli lac operon
   2690..2706    +  protein_bind   lac operator: The lac repressor binds to the lac operator to inhibit transcription in E. coli. This inhibition can be relieved by adding lactose or isopropyl-β-D-thiogalactopyranoside (IPTG). lac repressor encoded by lacI
   2751..2769    +  promoter       T3 promoter: promoter for bacteriophage T3 RNA polymerase
   2782..2805    +  misc_feature   MCS (fragment): pBluescript multiple cloning site
   2868..2955    +  CDS            lacI (fragment): lac repressor; lacI; The lac repressor binds to the lac operator to inhibit transcription in E. coli. This inhibition can be relieved by adding lactose or isopropyl-β-D-thiogalactopyranoside (IPTG).
   2968..2989    +  protein_bind   CAP binding site: CAP binding activates transcription in the presence of cAMP. E. coli catabolite activator protein
   3004..3034    +  promoter       lac promoter: promoter for the E. coli lac operon
   3042..3058    +  protein_bind   lac operator: The lac repressor binds to the lac operator to inhibit transcription in E. coli. This inhibition can be relieved by adding lactose or isopropyl-β-D-thiogalactopyranoside (IPTG). lac repressor encoded by lacI
   3094..3768    +  CDS            mRFP1: mRFP1 is a basic (constitutively fluorescent) red fluorescent protein published in 2002, derived from Discosoma sp.. It is reported to be a somewhat slowly-maturing monomer with low acid sensitivity.
   3816..3887    +  terminator     rrnB T1 terminator: transcription terminator T1 from the E. coli rrnB gene
   3958..3978    +  misc_feature   MCS (fragment): pBluescript multiple cloning site
   3987..4005    -  promoter       T7 promoter: promoter for bacteriophage T7 RNA polymerase
   4013..4168    +  CDS            lacZα (fragment): LacZα fragment of β-galactosidase; lacZ fragment
   4176..4631    +  rep_origin     f1 ori (sequence partly withheld): f1 bacteriophage origin of replication; arrow indicates direction of (+) strand synthesis
   4632..4683    -  misc_feature   bom (fragment): basis of mobility region from pBR322
   4762..5565    -  CDS            URA3: orotidine-5'-phosphate decarboxylase, required for uracil biosynthesis; S. cerevisiae URA3; yeast auxotrophic marker, counterselectable with 5-fluoroorotic acid (5-FOA)
   5566..5781    -  promoter       URA3 promoter: S. cerevisiae URA3
   5796..5845    -  misc_feature   bom (fragment): basis of mobility region from pBR322
   5947..5982    -  CDS            rop (fragment): Rop protein, which maintains plasmids at low copy number; rop
>Addgene plasmid #65322 | POT6-RFP | depositor full sequence | sequence record 110555 | Full Sequence
AGGGCCTCGTGATACGCCTATTTTTATAGGTTAATGTCATGATAATAATGGTTTCTTAGGACGGATCGCT
TGCCTGTAACTTACACGCGCCTCGTATCTTTTAATGATGGAATAATTTGGGAATTTACTCTGTGTTTATT
TATTTTTATGTTTTGTATTTGGATTTTAGAAAGTAAATAAAGAAGGTAGAAGAGTTACGGAATGAAGAAA
AAAAAATAAACAAAGGTTTAAAAAATTTCAACAAAAAGCGTACTTTACATATATATTTATTAGACAAGAA
AAGCAGATTAAATAGATATACATTCGATTAACGATAAGTAAAATGTAAAATCACAGGATTTTCGTGTGTG
GTCTTCTACACAGACAAGATGAAACAATTCGGCATTAATACCTGAGAGCAGGAAGAGCAAGATAAAAGGT
AGTATTTGTTGGCGATCCCCCTAGAGTCTTTTACATCTTCGGAAAACAAAAACTATTTTTTCTTTAATTT
CTTTTTTTACTTTCTATTTTTAATTTATATATTTATATTAAAAAATTTAAATTATAATTATTTTTATAGC
ACGTGATGAAAAGGACCCAGGTGGCACTTTTCGGGGAAATGTGCGCGGAACCCCTATTTGTTTATTTTTC
TAAATACATTCAAATATGTATCCGCTCATGAGACAATAACCCTGATAAATGCTTCAATAATATTGAAAAA
GGAAGAGTATGAGTATTCAACATTTCCGTGTCGCCCTTATTCCCTTTTTTGCGGCATTTTGCCTTCCTGT
TTTTGCTCACCCAGAAACGCTGGTGAAAGTAAAAGATGCTGAAGATCAGTTGGGTGCACGAGTGGGTTAC
ATCGAACTGGATCTCAACAGCGGTAAGATCCTTGAGAGTTTTCGCCCCGAAGAACGTTTTCCAATGATGA
GCACTTTTAAAGTTCTGCTATGTGGCGCGGTATTATCCCGTATTGACGCCGGGCAAGAGCAACTCGGTCG
CCGCATACACTATTCTCAGAATGACTTGGTTGAGTACTCACCAGTCACAGAAAAGCATCTTACGGATGGC
ATGACAGTAAGAGAATTATGCAGTGCTGCCATAACCATGAGTGATAACACTGCGGCCAACTTACTTCTGA
CAACGATCGGAGGACCGAAGGAGCTAACCGCTTTTTTGCACAACATGGGGGATCATGTAACTCGCCTTGA
TCGTTGGGAACCGGAGCTGAATGAAGCCATACCAAACGACGAGCGTGACACCACGATGCCTGTAGCAATG
GCAACAACGTTGCGCAAACTATTAACTGGCGAACTACTTACTCTAGCTTCCCGGCAACAATTAATAGACT
GGATGGAGGCGGATAAAGTTGCAGGACCACTTCTGCGCTCGGCCCTTCCGGCTGGCTGGTTTATTGCTGA
TAAATCTGGAGCCGGTGAGCGTGGTAGTCGCGGTATCATTGCAGCACTGGGGCCAGATGGTAAGCCCTCC
CGTATCGTAGTTATCTACACGACGGGGAGTCAGGCAACTATGGATGAACGAAATAGACAGATCGCTGAGA
TAGGTGCCTCACTGATTAAGCATTGGTAACTGTCAGACCAAGTTTACTCATATATACTTTAGATTGATTT
AAAACTTCATTTTTAATTTAAAAGGATCTAGGTGAAGATCCTTTTTGATAATCTCATGACCAAAATCCCT
TAACGTGAGTTTTCGTTCCACTGAGCGTCAGACCCCGTAGAAAAGATCAAAGGATCTTCTTGAGATCCTT
TTTTTCTGCGCGTAATCTGCTGCTTGCAAACAAAAAAACCACCGCTACCAGCGGTGGTTTGTTTGCCGGA
TCAAGAGCTACCAACTCTTTTTCCGAAGGTAACTGGCTTCAGCAGAGCGCAGATACCAAATACTGTCCTT
CTAGTGTAGCCGTAGTTAGGCCACCACTTCAAGAACTCTGTAGCACCGCCTACATACCTCGCTCTGCTAA
TCCTGTTACCAGTGGCTGCTGCCAGTGGCGATAAGTCGTGTCTTACCGGGTTGGACTCAAGACGATAGTT
ACCGGATAAGGCGCAGCGGTCGGGCTGAACGGGGGGTTCGTGCACACAGCCCAGCTTGGAGCGAACGACC
TACACCGAACTGAGATACCTACAGCGTGAGCTATGAGAAAGCGCCACGCTTCCCGAAGGGAGAAAGGCGG
ACAGGTATCCGGTAAGCGGCAGGGTCGGAACAGGAGAGCGCACGAGGGAGCTTCCAGGGGGAAACGCCTG
GTATCTTTATAGTCCTGTCGGGTTTCGCCACCTCTGACTTGAGCGTCGATTTTTGTGATGCTCGTCAGGG
GGGCGGAGCCTATGGAAAAACGCCAGCAACGCGGCCTTTTTACGGTTCCTGGCCTTTTGCTGGCCTTTTG
CTCACATGTTCTTTCCTGCGTTATCCCCTGATTCTGTGGATAACCGTATTACCGCCTTTGAGTGAGCTGA
TACCGCTCGCCGCAGCCGAACGACCGAGCGCAGCGAGTCAGTGAGCGAGGAAGCGGAAGAGCGCCCAATA
CGCAAACCGCCTCTCCCCGCGCGTTGGCCGATTCATTAATGCAGCTGGCACGACAGGTTTCCCGACTGGA
AAGCGGGCAGTGAGCGCAACGCAATTAATGTGAGTTACCTCACTCATTAGGCACCCCAGGCTTTACACTT
TATGCTTCCGGCTCCTATGTTGTGTGGAATTGTGAGCGGATAACAATTTCACACAGGAAACAGCTATGAC
CATGATTACGCCAAGCGCGCAATTAACCCTCACTAAAGGGAACAAAAGCTGGAGCTCCACCGCGGTGGCG
GCCGCGAATTCCCCGGGTCTAGAGGTCTCGGTTGGCAGTGACTCGGTCTCTTGCCGGCTAGAGACGGCAA
TACGCAAACCGCCTCTCCCCGCGCGTTGGCCGATTCATTAATGCAGCTGGCACGACAGGTTTCCCGACTG
GAAAGCGGGCAGTGAGCGCAACGCAATTAATGTGAGTTAGCTCACTCATTAGGCACCCCAGGCTTTACAC
TTTATGCTTCCGGCTCGTATGTTGTGTGGAATTGTGAGCGGATAACAATTTCACACATACTAGAGAAAGA
GGAGAAATACTAGATGGCTTCCTCCGAAGACGTTATCAAAGAGTTCATGCGTTTCAAAGTTCGTATGGAA
GGTTCCGTTAACGGTCACGAGTTCGAAATCGAAGGTGAAGGTGAAGGTCGTCCGTACGAAGGTACCCAGA
CCGCTAAACTGAAAGTTACCAAAGGTGGTCCGCTGCCGTTCGCTTGGGACATCCTGTCCCCGCAGTTCCA
GTACGGTTCCAAAGCTTACGTTAAACACCCGGCTGACATCCCGGACTACCTGAAACTGTCCTTCCCGGAA
GGTTTCAAATGGGAACGTGTTATGAACTTCGAAGACGGTGGTGTTGTTACCGTTACCCAGGACTCCTCCC
TGCAAGACGGTGAGTTCATCTACAAAGTTAAACTGCGTGGTACCAACTTCCCGTCCGACGGTCCGGTTAT
GCAGAAAAAAACCATGGGTTGGGAAGCTTCCACCGAACGTATGTACCCGGAAGACGGTGCTCTGAAAGGT
GAAATCAAAATGCGTCTGAAACTGAAAGACGGTGGTCACTACGACGCTGAAGTTAAAACCACCTACATGG
CTAAAAAACCGGTTCAGCTGCCGGGTGCTTACAAAACCGACATCAAACTGGACATCACCTCCCACAACGA
AGACTACACCATCGTTGAACAGTACGAACGTGCTGAAGGTCGTCACTCCACCGGTGCTTAATAACGCTGA
TAGTGCTAGTGTAGATCGCTACTAGAGCCAGGCATCAAATAAAACGAAAGGCTCAGTCGAAAGACTGGGC
CTTTCGTTTTATCTGTTGTTTGTCGGTGAACGCTCTCTACTAGAGCGTCTCACCTCCACTAGAGACCCAA
GACACTGCGGATCGAGACCACTAGTACCGGTCTGCAGCTCGAGGGGGGGCCCGGTACCCAATTCGCCCTA
TAGTGAGTCGTATTACGCGCGCTCACTGGCCGTCGTTTTACAACGTCGTGACTGGGAAAACCCTGGCGTT
ACCCAACTTAATCGCCTTGCAGCACATCCCCCTTTCGCCAGCTGGCGTAATAGCGAAGAGGCCCGCACCG
ATCGCCCTTCCCAACAGTTGCGCAGCCTGAATGGCGAATGGCGCG
[124 nt withheld, positions 4176-4299]
C
[91 nt withheld, positions 4301-4391]
A
[49 nt withheld, positions 4393-4441]
CCTTTGACGTTGGAGTCCACGTTCTTT
[37 nt withheld, positions 4469-4505]
ACCCTATCTCGGTCTATTCTTTTGATTTATAAGGGATTTTGCCGATTTCGGCCTATTGGTTAAAAAATGA
GCTGATTTAACAAAAATTTAACGCGAATTTTAACAAAATATTAACGTTTACAATTTCCTGATGCGGTATT
TTCTCCTTACGCATCTGTGCGGTATTTCACACCGCATAGGGTAATAACTGATATAATTAAATTGAAGCTC
TAATTTGTGAGTTTAGTATACATGCATTTACTTATAATACAGTTTTTTAGTTTTGCTGGCCGCATCTTCT
CAAATATGCTTCCCAGCCTGCTTTTCTGTAACGTTCACCCTCTACCTTAGCATCCCTTCCCTTTGCAAAT
AGTCCTCTTCCAACAATAATAATGTCAGATCCTGTAGACACCACATCATCCACGGTTCTATACTGTTGAC
CCAATGCGTCACCCTTGTCATCTAAACCCACACCGGGTGTCATAATCAACCAATCGTAACCTTCATCTCT
TCCACCCATGTCTCTTTGAGCAATAAAGCCGATAACAAAATCTTTGTCGCTCTTCGCAATGTCAACAGTA
CCCTTAGTATATTCTCCAGTAGATAGGGAGCCCTTGCATGACAATTCTGCTAACATCAAAAGGCCTCTAG
GTTCCTTTGTTACTTCTTCTGCCGCCTGCTTCAAACCGCTAACAATACCTGGGCCCACCACACCGTGTGC
ATTCGTAATGTCTGCCCATTCTGCTATTCTGTATACACCCGCAGAGTACTGCAATTTGACTGTATTACCA
ATGTCAGCAAATTTTCTGTCTTCGAAGAGTAAAAAATTGTACTTGGCGGATAATGCCTTTAGCGGCTTAA
CTGTGCCCTCCATGGAAAAATCAGTCAAGATATCCACATGTGTTTTTAGTAAACAAATTTTGGGACCTAA
TGCTTCAACTAACTCCAGTAATTCCTTGGTGGTACGAACATCCAATGAAGCACACAAGTTTGTTTGCTTT
TCGTGCATGATATTAAATAGCTTGGCAGCAACAGGACTAGGATGAGTAGCAGCACGTTCCTTATATGTAG
CTTTCGACATGATTTATCTTCGTTTCCTGCAGGTTTTTGTTCTGTGCAGTTGGGTTAAGAATACTGGGCA
ATTTCATGTTTCTTCAACACTACATATGCGTATATATACCAATCTAAGTCTGTGCTCCTTCCTTCGTTCT
TCCTTCTGTTCGGAGATTACCGAATCAAAAAAATTTCAAAGAAACCGAAATCAAAAAAAAGAATAAAAAA
AAAATGATGAATTGAATTGAAAAGCTGTGGTATGGTGCACTCTCAGTACAATCTGCTCTGATGCCGCATA
GTTAAGCCAGCCCCGACACCCGCCAACACCCGCTGACGCGCCCTGACGGGCTTGTCTGCTCCCGGCATCC
GCTTACAGACAAGCTGTGACAATCTCCGGGAGCTGCATGTGTCAGAGGTTTTCACCGTCATCACCGAAAC
GCGCGAGATTAA
