>Addgene plasmid #65322 | POT6-RFP | addgene partial sequence | sequence record 138571 | M13-F20 5'-TGTAAAACGACGGCCAGT-3'
CCCCTCGAGCTGCAGACCGGTACTAGTGGTCTCGATCCGCAGTGTCTTGGGTCTCTAGTGGAGGTGAGAC
GCTCTAGTAGAGAGCGTTCACCGACAAACAACAGATAAAACGAAAGGCCCAGTCTTTCGACTGAGCCTTT
CGTTTTATTTGATGCCTGGCTCTAGTAGCGATCTACACTAGCACTATCAGCGTTATTAAGCACCGGTGGA
GTGACGACCTTCAGCACGTTCGTACTGTTCAACGATGGTGTAGTCTTCGTTGTGGGAGGTGATGTCCAGT
TTGATGTCGGTTTTGTAAGCACCCGGCAGCTGAACCGGTTTTTTAGCCATGTAGGTGGTTTTAACTTCAG
CGTCGTAGTGACCACCGTCTTTCAGTTTCAGACGCATTTTGATTTCACCTTTCAGAGCACCGTCTTCCGG
GTACATACGTTCGGTGGAAGCTTCCCAACCCATGGTTTTTTTCTGCATAACCGGACCGTCGGACGGGAAG
TTGGTACCACGCAGTTTAACTTTGTAGATGAACTCACCGTCTTGCAGGGAGGAGTCCTGGGTAACGGTAA
CAACACCACCGTCTTCGAAGTTCATAACACGTTCCCATTTGAAACCTTCCGGGAAGGACAGTTTCAGGTA
GTCCGGGATGTCAGCCGGGTGTTTAACGTAAGCTTTGGAACCGTACTGGAACTGCGGGGACAGGATGTCC
CAAGCGAACGGCAGCGGACCACCTTTGGTAACTTTCAGTTTAGCGGTCTGGGTACCTTCGTACGGACGAC
CTTCACCTTCACCTTCGATT
