>Addgene plasmid #65322 | POT6-RFP | addgene partial sequence | sequence record 138714 | M13-Rev 5'-CAGGAAACAGCTATGACC-3'
AAGCTGGAGCTCCACCGCGGTGGCGGCCGCGAATTCCCCGGGTCTAGAGGTCTCGGTTGGCAGTGACTCG
GTCTCTTGCCGGCTAGAGACGGCAATACGCAAACCGCCTCTCCCCGCGCGTTGGCCGATTCATTAATGCA
GCTGGCACGACAGGTTTCCCGACTGGAAAGCGGGCAGTGAGCGCAACGCAATTAATGTGAGTTAGCTCAC
TCATTAGGCACCCCAGGCTTTACACTTTATGCTTCCGGCTCGTATGTTGTGTGGAATTGTGAGCGGATAA
CAATTTCACACATACTAGAGAAAGAGGAGAAATACTAGATGGCTTCCTCCGAAGACGTTATCAAAGAGTT
CATGCGTTTCAAAGTTCGTATGGAAGGTTCCGTTAACGGTCACGAGTTCGAAATCGAAGGTGAAGGTGAA
GGTCGTCCGTACGAAGGTACCCAGACCGCTAAACTGAAAGTTACCAAAGGTGGTCCGCTGCCGTTCGCTT
GGGACATCCTGTCCCCGCAGTTCCAGTACGGTTCCAAAGCTTACGTTAAACACCCGGCTGACATCCCGGA
CTACCTGAAACTGTCCTTCCCGGAAGGTTTCAAATGGGAACGTGTTATGAACTTCGAAGACGGTGGTGTT
GTTACCGTTACCCAGGACTCCTCCCTGCAAGACGGTGAGTTCATCTACAAAGTTAAACTGCGTGGTACCA
ACTTCCCGTCCGACGGTCCGGTTATGCAGAA
